Addgene plasmid #46506: pGEX Socs3-SH2
Depositing lab: Bruce Mayer. Depositing organization: University of Connecticut Health Center. Publication: High-throughput phosphotyrosine profiling using SH2 domains. Machida K, Thompson CM, Dierck K, Jablonowski K, Karkkainen S, Liu B, Zhang H, Nash PD, Newman DK, Nollau P, Pawson T, Renkema GH, Saksela K, Schiller MR, Shin DG, Mayer BJ. Mol Cell. 2007 Jun 22;26(6):899-915. 10.1016/j.molcel.2007.05.031 PubMed 17588523.
Backbone
  Vector backbone: pGEX6P1
  Backbone manufacturer: GE Healthcare Biosciences
  Backbone size w/o insert (bp): 4900
  Vector type: Bacterial Expression
Growth in bacteria
  Bacterial resistance: Ampicillin, 100 μg/mL
  Growth temperature: 37°C
  Growth strain: DH5alpha
  Copy number: Low Copy
Gene/Insert
  Gene/Insert name: Socs3 (alt names: SOCS3; CIS3; SSI3; ATOD4; Cish3; SSI-3; SOCS-3; MGC71791; SOCS3)
  Species: H. sapiens (human)
  Insert size (bp): 525
  Mutation: contains amino acids 22-142
  Entrez Gene: SOCS3 (a.k.a. ATOD4, CIS3, Cish3, SOCS-3, SSI-3, SSI3)
  Promoter: Tac
  Tag / fusion protein: GST (N terminal on backbone); PreScission (N terminal on backbone)
  Cloning method: Restriction Enzyme; 5′ cloning site BamHI (not destroyed); 3′ cloning site EcoRI (not destroyed)
  Sequencing primers: 5′ pGEX-5; 3′ pGEX-3
Terms and licenses: Academic/Nonprofit Terms; Industry Terms: Not Available to Industry
Depositor comments: The molecular weight of the GST fusion protein is approximately 43.5 kDa
How to cite: pGEX Socs3-SH2 was a gift from Bruce Mayer (Addgene plasmid # 46506 ; http://n2t.net/addgene:46506 ; RRID:Addgene_46506)
