[The description below was written by a language model from this plasmid's Addgene catalogue record and pLannotate feature annotations shown in this document.]
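Description:
pGEX Socs3-SH2 is a bacterial expression plasmid built on the pGEX6P1 backbone for producing the SH2 domain region of human SOCS3 as a glutathione S-transferase fusion in E. coli. It replicates from a ColE1/pMB1-type origin and is selected with ampicillin through the bla (β-lactamase) gene. The catalogue lists it as low copy, although the annotation tool gives the origin its generic high-copy label. Only short fragments of rop and the pBR322 bom region are detected.

The expression cassette is driven by the tac promoter, a strong trp/lac hybrid, followed by a lac operator. The plasmid also carries lacI under the lacIq promoter, so it supplies its own repressor, keeping transcription off until it is induced with IPTG. Downstream lies the Schistosoma japonicum GST coding sequence. According to the catalogue this is followed by a PreScission protease recognition site, which allows the GST moiety to be removed after purification, though this site is not separately annotated in the feature table. The SOCS3 fragment was cloned between BamHI and EcoRI sites, both retained.

The record describes the insert as amino acids 22–142 with an insert size of 525 bp, while the annotated SOCS3 match spans about 490 nt. These figures do not agree precisely, and the exact boundaries should be checked against the sequence. The depositor gives the fusion protein as roughly 43.5 kDa. A residual lac promoter/operator and lacZα segment from the backbone are also present.

The construct belongs to a set of GST–SH2 domain probes, and the associated publication used such proteins for high-throughput profiling of phosphotyrosine-containing binding sites.
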