Features (pLannotate 1.2.2; 17 found; start..end, strand, type, name):
      6..107     -  CDS            yciV (fragment): RNAAM_ECOLI - Also known as trpH From Escherichia coli (strain K12).
    183..211     +  promoter       tac promoter: strong E. coli promoter; hybrid between the trp and lac UV5 promoters
    219..235     +  protein_bind   lac operator: The lac repressor binds to the lac operator to inhibit transcription in E. coli. This inhibition can be relieved by adding lactose or isopropyl-β-D-thiogalactopyranoside (IPTG). lac repressor encoded by lacI
    258..911     +  CDS            GST26_SCHJA: Experimental evidence at protein level: Swiss-Prot protein existence level 1. GST isoenzymes appear to play a central role in the parasite detoxification system. Other functions are also suspected including a role in increasing the solubility of haematin in the parasite gut. From Schistosoma japonicum (Blood fluke).
    963..1454    +  CDS            SOCS3 (fragment): SOCS3_HUMAN - Also known as CIS3, SSI3. Experimental evidence at protein level: Swiss-Prot protein existence level 1. SOCS family proteins form part of a classical negative feedback system that regulates cytokine signal transduction. SOCS3 is involved in negative regulation of cytokines that signal through the JAK/STAT pathway. Inhibits cytokine signal transduction by binding to tyrosine kinase receptors including IL6ST/gp130, LIF, erythropoietin, insulin, IL12, GCSF and leptin receptors. Binding to JAK2 inhibits its kinase activity and regulates IL6 signaling. Suppresses fetal liver erythropo
   1502..1541    +  CDS            rop (fragment): Rop protein, which maintains plasmids at low copy number; rop
   1643..1683    +  misc_feature   bom (fragment): basis of mobility region from pBR322
   1788..1892    +  promoter       AmpR promoter: bla
   1893..2753    +  CDS            AmpR: β-lactamase; bla; confers resistance to ampicillin, carbenicillin, and related antibiotics
   2924..3512    +  rep_origin     ori: high-copy-number ColE1/pMB1/pBR322/pUC origin of replication
   3698..3749    -  misc_feature   bom (fragment): basis of mobility region from pBR322
   3756..3833    +  promoter       lacIq promoter: lacI (mutant); In the lacIq allele, a single base change in the promoter boosts expression of the lacI gene about 10-fold.
   3834..4916    +  CDS            lacI: lac repressor; lacI; The lac repressor binds to the lac operator to inhibit transcription in E. coli. This inhibition can be relieved by adding lactose or isopropyl-β-D-thiogalactopyranoside (IPTG).
   4929..4950    +  protein_bind   CAP binding site: CAP binding activates transcription in the presence of cAMP. E. coli catabolite activator protein
   4965..4995    +  promoter       lac promoter: promoter for the E. coli lac operon
   5003..5019    +  protein_bind   lac operator: The lac repressor binds to the lac operator to inhibit transcription in E. coli. This inhibition can be relieved by adding lactose or isopropyl-β-D-thiogalactopyranoside (IPTG). lac repressor encoded by lacI
   5039..5212    +  CDS            lacZα: LacZα fragment of β-galactosidase; lacZ fragment
>Addgene plasmid #46506 | pGEX Socs3-SH2 | depositor full sequence | sequence record 65732 | Full Sequence
ACGTTATCGACTGCACGGTGCACCAATGCTTCTGGCGTCAGGCAGCCATCGGAAGCTGTGGTATGGCTGT
GCAGGTCGTAAATCACTGCATAATTCGTGTCGCTCAAGGCGCACTCCCGTTCTGGATAATGTTTTTTGCG
CCGACATCATAACGGTTCTGGCAAATATTCTGAAATGAGCTGTTGACAATTAATCATCGGCTCGTATAAT
GTGTGGAATTGTGAGCGGATAACAATTTCACACAGGAAACAGTATTCATGTCCCCTATACTAGGTTATTG
GAAAATTAAGGGCCTTGTGCAACCCACTCGACTTCTTTTGGAATATCTTGAAGAAAAATATGAAGAGCAT
TTGTATGAGCGCGATGAAGGTGATAAATGGCGAAACAAAAAGTTTGAATTGGGTTTGGAGTTTCCCAATC
TTCCTTATTATATTGATGGTGATGTTAAATTAACACAGTCTATGGCCATCATACGTTATATAGCTGACAA
GCACAACATGTTGGGTGGTTGTCCAAAAGAGCGTGCAGAGATTTCAATGCTTGAAGGAGCGGTTTTGGAT
ATTAGATACGGTGTTTCGAGAATTGCATATAGTAAAGACTTTGAAACTCTCAAAGTTGATTTTCTTAGCA
AGCTACCTGAAATGCTGAAAATGTTCGAAGATCGTTTATGTCATAAAACATATTTAAATGGTGATCATGT
AACCCATCCTGACTTCATGTTGTATGACGCTCTTGATGTTGTTTTATACATGGACCCAATGTGCCTGGAT
GCGTTCCCAAAATTAGTTTGTTTTAAAAAACGTATTGAAGCTATCCCACAAATTGATAAGTACTTGAAAT
CCAGCAAGTATATAGCATGGCCTTTGCAGGGCTGGCAAGCCACGTTTGGTGGTGGCGACCATCCTCCAAA
ATCGGATCTGGAAGTTCTGTTCCAGGGGCCCCTGGGATCCGGGCGCGCCATGCTCAAGACCTTCAGCTCC
AAGAGCGAGTACCAGCTGGTGGTGAACGCAGTGCGCAAGCTGCAGGAGAGCGGCTTCTACTGGAGCGCAG
TGACCGGCGGCGAGGCGAACCTGCTGCTCAGTGCCGAGCCCGCCGGCACCTTTCTGATCCGCGACAGCTC
GGACCAGCGCCACTTCTTCACGCTCAGCGTCAAGACCCAGTCTGGGACCAAGAACCTGCGCATCCAGTGT
GAGGGGGGCAGCTTCTCTCTGCAGAGCGATCCCCGGAGCACGCAGCCCGTGCCCCGCTTCGACTGCGTGC
TCAAGCTGGTGCACCACTACATGCCGCCCCCTGGAGCCCCCTCCTTCCCCTCGCCACCTACTGAACCCTC
CTCCGAGGTGCCCGAGCAGCCGTCTGCCCAGCCACTCCCTGGGAGTCCCCCCAGAAGAGCCTATTACATC
TACTCCGGGGGCGAGAAGATCCCCCTGGTGTTGAGCCGGCCCCTCTCCTCCAACTTAATTAACGAATTCT
ATGAGCGGCCGCATCGTGACTGACTGACGATCTGCCTCGCGCGTTTCGGTGATGACGGTGAAAACCTCTG
ACACATGCAGCTCCCGGAGACGGTCACAGCTTGTCTGTAAGCGGATGCCGGGAGCAGACAAGCCCGTCAG
GGCGCGTCAGCGGGTGTTGGCGGGTGTCGGGGCGCAGCCATGACCCAGTCACGTAGCGATAGCGGAGTGT
ATAATTCTTGAAGACGAAAGGGCCTCGTGATACGCCTATTTTTATAGGTTAATGTCATGATAATAATGGT
TTCTTAGACGTCAGGTGGCACTTTTCGGGGAAATGTGCGCGGAACCCCTATTTGTTTATTTTTCTAAATA
CATTCAAATATGTATCCGCTCATGAGACAATAACCCTGATAAATGCTTCAATAATATTGAAAAAGGAAGA
GTATGAGTATTCAACATTTCCGTGTCGCCCTTATTCCCTTTTTTGCGGCATTTTGCCTTCCTGTTTTTGC
TCACCCAGAAACGCTGGTGAAAGTAAAAGATGCTGAAGATCAGTTGGGTGCACGAGTGGGTTACATCGAA
CTGGATCTCAACAGCGGTAAGATCCTTGAGAGTTTTCGCCCCGAAGAACGTTTTCCAATGATGAGCACTT
TTAAAGTTCTGCTATGTGGCGCGGTATTATCCCGTGTTGACGCCGGGCAAGAGCAACTCGGTCGCCGCAT
ACACTATTCTCAGAATGACTTGGTTGAGTACTCACCAGTCACAGAAAAGCATCTTACGGATGGCATGACA
GTAAGAGAATTATGCAGTGCTGCCATAACCATGAGTGATAACACTGCGGCCAACTTACTTCTGACAACGA
TCGGAGGACCGAAGGAGCTAACCGCTTTTTTGCACAACATGGGGGATCATGTAACTCGCCTTGATCGTTG
GGAACCGGAGCTGAATGAAGCCATACCAAACGACGAGCGTGACACCACGATGCCTGCAGCAATGGCAACA
ACGTTGCGCAAACTATTAACTGGCGAACTACTTACTCTAGCTTCCCGGCAACAATTAATAGACTGGATGG
AGGCGGATAAAGTTGCAGGACCACTTCTGCGCTCGGCCCTTCCGGCTGGCTGGTTTATTGCTGATAAATC
TGGAGCCGGTGAGCGTGGGTCTCGCGGTATCATTGCAGCACTGGGGCCAGATGGTAAGCCCTCCCGTATC
GTAGTTATCTACACGACGGGGAGTCAGGCAACTATGGATGAACGAAATAGACAGATCGCTGAGATAGGTG
CCTCACTGATTAAGCATTGGTAACTGTCAGACCAAGTTTACTCATATATACTTTAGATTGATTTAAAACT
TCATTTTTAATTTAAAAGGATCTAGGTGAAGATCCTTTTTGATAATCTCATGACCAAAATCCCTTAACGT
GAGTTTTCGTTCCACTGAGCGTCAGACCCCGTAGAAAAGATCAAAGGATCTTCTTGAGATCCTTTTTTTC
TGCGCGTAATCTGCTGCTTGCAAACAAAAAAACCACCGCTACCAGCGGTGGTTTGTTTGCCGGATCAAGA
GCTACCAACTCTTTTTCCGAAGGTAACTGGCTTCAGCAGAGCGCAGATACCAAATACTGTCCTTCTAGTG
TAGCCGTAGTTAGGCCACCACTTCAAGAACTCTGTAGCACCGCCTACATACCTCGCTCTGCTAATCCTGT
TACCAGTGGCTGCTGCCAGTGGCGATAAGTCGTGTCTTACCGGGTTGGACTCAAGACGATAGTTACCGGA
TAAGGCGCAGCGGTCGGGCTGAACGGGGGGTTCGTGCACACAGCCCAGCTTGGAGCGAACGACCTACACC
GAACTGAGATACCTACAGCGTGAGCTATGAGAAAGCGCCACGCTTCCCGAAGGGAGAAAGGCGGACAGGT
ATCCGGTAAGCGGCAGGGTCGGAACAGGAGAGCGCACGAGGGAGCTTCCAGGGGGAAACGCCTGGTATCT
TTATAGTCCTGTCGGGTTTCGCCACCTCTGACTTGAGCGTCGATTTTTGTGATGCTCGTCAGGGGGGCGG
AGCCTATGGAAAAACGCCAGCAACGCGGCCTTTTTACGGTTCCTGGCCTTTTGCTGGCCTTTTGCTCACA
TGTTCTTTCCTGCGTTATCCCCTGATTCTGTGGATAACCGTATTACCGCCTTTGAGTGAGCTGATACCGC
TCGCCGCAGCCGAACGACCGAGCGCAGCGAGTCAGTGAGCGAGGAAGCGGAAGAGCGCCTGATGCGGTAT
TTTCTCCTTACGCATCTGTGCGGTATTTCACACCGCATAAATTCCGACACCATCGAATGGTGCAAAACCT
TTCGCGGTATGGCATGATAGCGCCCGGAAGAGAGTCAATTCAGGGTGGTGAATGTGAAACCAGTAACGTT
ATACGATGTCGCAGAGTATGCCGGTGTCTCTTATCAGACCGTTTCCCGCGTGGTGAACCAGGCCAGCCAC
GTTTCTGCGAAAACGCGGGAAAAAGTGGAAGCGGCGATGGCGGAGCTGAATTACATTCCCAACCGCGTGG
CACAACAACTGGCGGGCAAACAGTCGTTGCTGATTGGCGTTGCCACCTCCAGTCTGGCCCTGCACGCGCC
GTCGCAAATTGTCGCGGCGATTAAATCTCGCGCCGATCAACTGGGTGCCAGCGTGGTGGTGTCGATGGTA
GAACGAAGCGGCGTCGAAGCCTGTAAAGCGGCGGTGCACAATCTTCTCGCGCAACGCGTCAGTGGGCTGA
TCATTAACTATCCGCTGGATGACCAGGATGCCATTGCTGTGGAAGCTGCCTGCACTAATGTTCCGGCGTT
ATTTCTTGATGTCTCTGACCAGACACCCATCAACAGTATTATTTTCTCCCATGAAGACGGTACGCGACTG
GGCGTGGAGCATCTGGTCGCATTGGGTCACCAGCAAATCGCGCTGTTAGCGGGCCCATTAAGTTCTGTCT
CGGCGCGTCTGCGTCTGGCTGGCTGGCATAAATATCTCACTCGCAATCAAATTCAGCCGATAGCGGAACG
GGAAGGCGACTGGAGTGCCATGTCCGGTTTTCAACAAACCATGCAAATGCTGAATGAGGGCATCGTTCCC
ACTGCGATGCTGGTTGCCAACGATCAGATGGCGCTGGGCGCAATGCGCGCCATTACCGAGTCCGGGCTGC
GCGTTGGTGCGGATATCTCGGTAGTGGGATACGACGATACCGAAGACAGCTCATGTTATATCCCGCCGTC
AACCACCATCAAACAGGATTTTCGCCTGCTGGGGCAAACCAGCGTGGACCGCTTGCTGCAACTCTCTCAG
GGCCAGGCGGTGAAGGGCAATCAGCTGTTGCCCGTCTCACTGGTGAAAAGAAAAACCACCCTGGCGCCCA
ATACGCAAACCGCCTCTCCCCGCGCGTTGGCCGATTCATTAATGCAGCTGGCACGACAGGTTTCCCGACT
GGAAAGCGGGCAGTGAGCGCAACGCAATTAATGTGAGTTAGCTCACTCATTAGGCACCCCAGGCTTTACA
CTTTATGCTTCCGGCTCGTATGTTGTGTGGAATTGTGAGCGGATAACAATTTCACACAGGAAACAGCTAT
GACCATGATTACGGATTCACTGGCCGTCGTTTTACAACGTCGTGACTGGGAAAACCCTGGCGTTACCCAA
CTTAATCGCCTTGCAGCACATCCCCCTTTCGCCAGCTGGCGTAATAGCGAAGAGGCCCGCACCGATCGCC
CTTCCCAACAGTTGCGCAGCCTGAATGGCGAATGGCGCTTTGCCTGGTTTCCGGCACCAGAAGCGGTGCC
GGAAAGCTGGCTGGAGTGCGATCTTCCTGAGGCCGATACTGTCGTCGTCCCCTCAAACTGGCAGATGCAC
GGTTACGATGCGCCCATCTACACCAACGTAACCTATCCCATTACGGTCAATCCGCCGTTTGTTCCCACGG
AGAATCCGACGGGTTGTTACTCGCTCACATTTAATGTTGATGAAAGCTGGCTACAGGAAGGCCAGACGCG
AATTATTTTTGATGGCGTTGGAATT
