>Addgene plasmid #46506 | pGEX Socs3-SH2 | depositor partial sequence | sequence record 65733 | Insert sequence
GGATCCGGGCGCGCCATGCTCAAGACCTTCAGCTCCAAGAGCGAGTACCAGCTGGTGGTGAACGCAGTGC
GCAAGCTGCAGGAGAGCGGCTTCTACTGGAGCGCAGTGACCGGCGGCGAGGCGAACCTGCTGCTCAGTGC
CGAGCCCGCCGGCACCTTTCTGATCCGCGACAGCTCGGACCAGCGCCACTTCTTCACGCTCAGCGTCAAG
ACCCAGTCTGGGACCAAGAACCTGCGCATCCAGTGTGAGGGGGGCAGCTTCTCTCTGCAGAGCGATCCCC
GGAGCACGCAGCCCGTGCCCCGCTTCGACTGCGTGCTCAAGCTGGTGCACCACTACATGCCGCCCCCTGG
AGCCCCCTCCTTCCCCTCGCCACCTACTGAACCCTCCTCCGAGGTGCCCGAGCAGCCGTCTGCCCAGCCA
CTCCCTGGGAGTCCCCCCAGAAGAGCCTATTACATCTACTCCGGGGGCGAGAAGATCCCCCTGGTGTTGA
GCCGGCCCCTCTCCTCCAACTTAATTAACGAATTC
