>Addgene plasmid #46506 | pGEX Socs3-SH2 | addgene partial sequence | sequence record 66989 | pGEX5
ATCTCAATGGATCTGGAGTTCTGTTCCAGGGGCCCCTGGGATCCGGGCGCGCCATGCTCAAGACCTTCAG
CTCCAAGAGCGAGTACCAGCTGGTGGTGAACGCAGTGCGCAAGCTGCAGGAGAGCGGCTTCTACTGGAGC
GCAGTGACCGGCGGCGAGGCGAACCTGCTGCTCAGTGCCGAGCCCGCCGGCACCTTTCTGATCCGCGACA
GCTCGGACCAGCGCCACTTCTTCACGCTCAGCGTCAAGACCCAGTCTGGGACCAAGAACCTGCGCATCCA
GTGTGAGGGGGGCAGCTTCTCTCTGCAGAGCGATCCCCGGAGCACGCAGCCCGTGCCCCGCTTCGACTGC
GTGCTCAAGCTGGTGCACCACTACATGCCGCCCCCTGGAGCCCCCTCCTTCCCCTCGCCACCTACTGAAC
CCTCCTCCGAGGTGCCCGAGCAGCCGTCTGCCCAGCCACTCCCTGGGAGTCCCCCCAGAAGAGCCTATTA
CATCTACTCCGGGGGCGAGAAGATCCCCCTGGTGTTGAGCCGGCCCCTCTCCTCCAACTTAATTAACGAA
TTCTATGAGCGGCCGCATCGTGACTGACTGACGATCTGCCTCGCGCGTTTCGGTGATGACGGTGAAAACC
TCTGACACATGCAGCTCCCGGAGACGGTCACAGCTTGTCTGTAAGCGGATGCCGGGAGCAGACAAGCCCG
TCAGGGCGCGTCAGCGGGTGTTGGCGGGTGTCGGGGCGCAGCCATGACCCAGTCACGTAGCGATAGCGGA
GTGTATAATTCTTGAAGACGAAAGGGCCTCGTGATACGCCTATTTTTATAGGTTAATGTCATGATAATAA
TGGTTTCTTAGACGTCAGGTGGCACTTTTCGGGGAA
